>Addgene plasmid #43472 | II-TTTC | depositor partial sequence | sequence record 58737 | II-TTTC sequence 426 bps
CGTCTCGCTTAACCCCAGAGCAGGTCGTGGCCATTGCCTCGAATGGAGGGGGCAAACAGGCGTTGGAAAC
CGTACAACGATTGCTGCCGGTGCTGTGCCAAGCGCACGGACTCACCCCAGAGCAGGTCGTGGCCATTGCC
TCGAATGGAGGGGGCAAACAGGCGTTGGAAACCGTACAACGATTGCTGCCGGTGCTGTGCCAAGCGCACG
GCCTCACCCCAGAGCAGGTCGTGGCCATTGCCTCGAATGGAGGGGGCAAACAGGCGTTGGAAACCGTACA
ACGATTGCTGCCGGTGCTGTGCCAAGCGCACGGATTAACCCCAGAGCAGGTCGTGGCGATCGCAAGCCAC
GACGGAGGAAAGCAAGCCTTGGAAACAGTACAGAGGCTGTTGCCTGTGCTGTGCCAAGCGCACGGGCTCA
GAGACG
