>Addgene plasmid #43472 | II-TTTC | addgene partial sequence | sequence record 61517 | M13-F20 5'-TGTAAAACGACGGCCAGT-3'
AGGGCGAAATGGGCCCTCTAGATGCATGCTCGAGCGGCCGCCAGTGTGATGGATATCTGCAGAATTCGCC
CTTCTTTCCTGTGCCCACGTCTCTGAGCCCGTGCGCTTGGCACAGCACAGGCAACAGCCTCTGTACTGTT
TCCAAGGCTTGCTTTCCTCCGTCGTGGCTTGCGATCGCCACGACCTGCTCTGGGGTTAATCCGTGCGCTT
GGCACAGCACCGGCAGCAATCGTTGTACGGTTTCCAACGCCTGTTTGCCCCCTCCATTCGAGGCAATGGC
CACGACCTGCTCTGGGGTGAGGCCGTGCGCTTGGCACAGCACCGGCAGCAATCGTTGTACGGTTTCCAAC
GCCTGTTTGCCCCCTCCATTCGAGGCAATGGCCACGACCTGCTCTGGGGTGAGTCCGTGCGCTTGGCACA
GCACCGGCAGCAATCGTTGTACGGTTTCCAACGCCTGTTTGCCCCCTCCATTCGAGGCAATGGCCACGAC
CTGCTCTGGGGTTAAGCGAGACGCGCTAGGACGGCAAGGGCGAATTCCAGCACACTGGCGGCCGTTACTA
GTGGATCCGAGCTCGGTACCAAGCTTGATGCATAGCTTGAGTATTCTATAGTGTCACCTAAATAGCTTGG
CGTAATCATGGTCATAGCTGTTTCCTGTGTGAAATTGTTATCCGCTCACAATTCCACACAACATACGAGC
CGGAAGCATAAAGTGTAAAGCCTGGGGGTGCCTAATGAGTGAGCTAACTCACATTAATTGCGTTGCGCTC
ACTGCCCGCTTTCCAGTCGGGAAACCTGTCGTGCCAGCTGCATTAATGAATCGGCCAACGCGCGGGGAGA
GGCGGTTTGCGTATTGGGCGCTCTTCCGCTTCCTCGCTCACTGACTCGCTGCGCTCGGTCGTCGTGGAGA
AT
