[The description below was written by a language model from this plasmid's Addgene catalogue record.]
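Description:
II-TTTC is a bacterial cloning plasmid built on the commercial pCRII-TOPO backbone (about 4 kb without insert), into which a 426 bp synthetic fragment was introduced by TOPO cloning. It is a high-copy plasmid maintained in E. coli and carries both ampicillin and kanamycin resistance, so either or both antibiotics can be used for selection. The insert lies between the T7 and M13-reverse priming sites of the vector, and these are listed as the sequencing primers for verifying it. No feature table accompanies the record, so the exact positions of the origin, markers and insert boundaries are not documented here.

The record describes the insert only by its name and as synthetic. It does not spell out what the fragment encodes, and it lists no promoter, tag or reporter for expressing it. The plasmid comes from a TALEN genome-editing system developed for generating human stem cell-based disease models. An insert of roughly 426 bp is consistent with a block of four TAL effector repeats, since each repeat is about 100 bp. Under that reading, "TTTC" would name the four DNA bases the repeats recognise and "II" would mark the block's position in an ordered assembly, but this is an inference from the name and size rather than something the record states. On that basis, II-TTTC is best understood as one member of a library of pre-assembled repeat modules, kept in a simple cloning vector as source material for building custom TALEN DNA-binding arrays. It is not an expression construct in its own right.
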