Addgene plasmid #43472: II-TTTC
Depositing lab: Chad Cowan & Kiran Musunuru. Depositing organization: Harvard University. Publication: A TALEN Genome-Editing System for Generating Human Stem Cell-Based Disease Models. Ding Q, Lee YK, Schaefer EA, Peters DT, Veres A, Kim K, Kuperwasser N, Motola DL, Meissner TB, Hendriks WT, Trevisan M, Gupta RM, Moisan A, Banks E, Friesen M, Schinzel RT, Xia F, Tang A, Xia Y, Figueroa E, Wann A, Ahfeldt T, Daheron L, Zhang F, Rubin LL, Peng LF, Chung RT, Musunuru K, Cowan CA. Cell Stem Cell. 2012 Dec 12. pii: S1934-5909(12)00645-5. doi: 10.1016/j.stem.2012.11.011. PubMed 23246482.
Backbone
  Vector backbone: pCRII-TOPO
  Backbone manufacturer: Invitrogen
  Backbone size w/o insert (bp): 3973
  Vector type: Bacterial Cloning
Growth in bacteria
  Bacterial resistance: Ampicillin and Kanamycin, 100 & 50 μg/mL
  Growth temperature: 37°C
  Growth strain: Top10
  Copy number: High Copy
Gene/Insert
  Gene/Insert name: II-TTTC
  Species: Synthetic
  Insert size (bp): 426
  Cloning method: TOPO Cloning
  Sequencing primers: 5′ T7; 3′ M13-rev
Terms and licenses: Academic/Nonprofit Terms; Industry Terms: Not Available to Industry
How to cite: II-TTTC was a gift from Chad Cowan & Kiran Musunuru (Addgene plasmid # 43472 ; http://n2t.net/addgene:43472 ; RRID:Addgene_43472)
